Addgene plasmid #154197: CaTCH Dual-sgRNA_sgBC2-A_sgBC2-C
Purpose: Lentiviral expression plasmid encoding two sgRNAs without a target. These can be used as a off-target control for CaTCH barcode cassette BC1. Expresses Thy1.1 and a Neo selection marker.
Depositing lab: Anna Obenauf. Depositing organization: Research Institute of Molecular Pathology (IMP). Publication: Isolating live cell clones from barcoded populations using CRISPRa-inducible reporters. Umkehrer C, Holstein F, Formenti L, Jude J, Froussios K, Neumann T, Cronin SM, Haas L, Lipp JJ, Burkard TR, Fellner M, Wiesner T, Zuber J, Obenauf AC. Nat Biotechnol. 2020 Jul 27. pii: 10.1038/s41587-020-0614-0. doi: 10.1038/s41587-020-0614-0. PubMed 32719478.
Backbone
  Vector backbone: pRRL
  Vector type: Mammalian Expression, Lentiviral ; CaTCH barcode activation
  Selectable markers: Neomycin (select with G418) ; Thy1.1
Growth in bacteria
  Bacterial resistance: Ampicillin, 100 μg/mL
  Growth temperature: 37°C
  Growth strain: NEB Stable
  Copy number: Unknown
Gene/Insert
  Gene/Insert name: sgRNA-BC2-A, sgRNA-BC2-C
  gRNA/shRNA sequence: GTAGGAAACTTCAAATACCA, GAGGTCTGGAATATCAGCC
  Species: Synthetic
  Promoter: hU6 and mU6
  Cloning method: Gibson Cloning
  Sequencing primers: 5′ -
Resource information
  A portion of this plasmid was derived from a plasmid made by: Johannes Zuber at Institute of Molecular Pathology, Vienna
Terms and licenses: Academic/Nonprofit Terms; Industry Terms: Not Available to Industry
How to cite: CaTCH Dual-sgRNA_sgBC2-A_sgBC2-C was a gift from Anna Obenauf (Addgene plasmid # 154197 ; http://n2t.net/addgene:154197 ; RRID:Addgene_154197)
