[The description below was written by a language model from this plasmid's Addgene catalogue record and pLannotate feature annotations shown in this document.]
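Description:
CaTCH Dual-sgRNA_sgBC2-A_sgBC2-C is an 8.5 kb lentiviral transfer plasmid on the pRRL backbone that delivers two guide RNAs for the CaTCH system, in which CRISPRa-inducible reporters are used to isolate live cell clones from barcoded populations. It is propagated in E. coli through a high-copy ColE1/pUC-type origin with ampicillin resistance (AmpR), and the backbone also carries an f1 origin, an SV40 origin and leftover lac, T7 and T3 elements from the cloning vector. The viral portion has a third-generation, self-inactivating layout. An RSV promoter fused to a truncated HIV-1 5' LTR drives genomic RNA production in packaging cells. It is followed by the Ψ packaging signal with a gag fragment, the RRE for Rev-dependent nuclear export, a cPPT/CTS, a WPRE and a ΔU3 3' LTR, with an SV40 poly(A) signal downstream.

The payload consists of two tandem Pol III cassettes. A human U6 promoter and a mouse U6 promoter each drive one sgRNA (sgRNA-BC2-A and sgRNA-BC2-C) joined to a Streptococcus pyogenes tracrRNA-derived scaffold. Using two different U6 promoters reduces sequence repetition within the vector. Downstream, an EF-1α core promoter drives Thy1.1 (CD90.1), a mouse cell-surface marker that allows antibody-based detection or sorting of transduced cells, followed by a neomycin phosphotransferase gene for G418 selection. The feature table does not annotate the element linking these two reading frames. According to the record, the two guides have no target in cells carrying the CaTCH barcode cassette BC1, so the construct serves as an off-target control for barcode activation in those cells. No Cas9 or CRISPRa activator is annotated on this plasmid, so that component would have to be supplied separately.
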