Features (pLannotate 1.2.2; 30 found; start..end, strand, type, name):
     85..210     +  misc_feature   HIV-1 Ψ: packaging signal of human immunodeficiency virus type 1
    194..557     +  CDS            HIV-1 gag (fragment): gag protein from human immunodeficiency virus 1; gag
    703..936     +  misc_feature   RRE: The Rev response element (RRE) of HIV-1 allows for Rev-dependent mRNA export from the nucleus to the cytoplasm.
   1313..1339    +  CDS            Rev (fragment): human immunodeficiency virus 1 (HIV-1) Rev protein; rev; enhances nuclear export of unspliced and incompletely spliced viral mRNAs
   1343..1583    +  promoter       U6 promoter: RNA polymerase III promoter for human U6 snRNA
   1630..1697    +  misc_RNA       tracrRNA (fragment): trans-activating CRISPR RNA for the Streptococcus pyogenes CRISPR/Cas9 system
   1784..2097    +  promoter       U6 promoter: RNA polymerase III promoter for mouse U6 snRNA (Das et al., 1988)
   2136..2203    +  misc_RNA       tracrRNA (fragment): trans-activating CRISPR RNA for the Streptococcus pyogenes CRISPR/Cas9 system
   2252..2369    +  misc_feature   cPPT/CTS: central polypurine tract and central termination sequence of HIV-1
   2438..2649    +  promoter       EF-1α core promoter: core promoter for human elongation factor EF-1α
   2669..3154    +  CDS            Thy1.1: mouse GPI-anchored cell surface glycoprotein of the immunoglobulin superfamily This allele of Thy1 is also known as CD90.1.
   3221..4012    +  CDS            neo: KKA2_KLEPN - Also known as kan, nptII. Experimental evidence at protein level: Swiss-Prot protein existence level 1. Resistance to kanamycin, neomycin, paromomycin, ribostamycin, butirosin and gentamicin B. From Klebsiella pneumoniae.
   4026..4614    +  misc_feature   WPRE: woodchuck hepatitis virus posttranscriptional regulatory element
   4665..4684    +  misc_feature   cPPT/CTS (fragment): central polypurine tract and central termination sequence of HIV-1
   4686..4919    +  LTR            3' LTR (ΔU3): self-inactivating 3' long terminal repeat (LTR) from HIV-1
   4997..5118    +  polyA_signal   SV40 poly(A) signal: SV40 polyadenylation signal
   5158..5293    +  rep_origin     SV40 ori: SV40 origin of replication
   5314..5332    -  promoter       T7 promoter: promoter for bacteriophage T7 RNA polymerase
   5340..5495    +  CDS            lacZα (fragment): LacZα fragment of β-galactosidase; lacZ fragment
   5500..5928    +  rep_origin     f1 ori (sequence partly withheld): f1 bacteriophage origin of replication; arrow indicates direction of (+) strand synthesis
   5981..6085    +  promoter       AmpR promoter: bla
   6086..6946    +  CDS            AmpR: β-lactamase; bla; confers resistance to ampicillin, carbenicillin, and related antibiotics
   7117..7705    +  rep_origin     ori: high-copy-number ColE1/pMB1/pBR322/pUC origin of replication
   7888..7980    +  CDS            lacI (fragment): lac repressor; lacI; The lac repressor binds to the lac operator to inhibit transcription in E. coli. This inhibition can be relieved by adding lactose or isopropyl-β-D-thiogalactopyranoside (IPTG).
   7993..8014    +  protein_bind   CAP binding site: CAP binding activates transcription in the presence of cAMP. E. coli catabolite activator protein
   8029..8059    +  promoter       lac promoter: promoter for the E. coli lac operon
   8067..8083    +  protein_bind   lac operator: The lac repressor binds to the lac operator to inhibit transcription in E. coli. This inhibition can be relieved by adding lactose or isopropyl-β-D-thiogalactopyranoside (IPTG). lac repressor encoded by lacI
   8128..8146    +  promoter       T3 promoter: promoter for bacteriophage T3 RNA polymerase
   8174..8400    +  promoter       RSV promoter: Rous sarcoma virus enhancer/promoter
   8401..38      +  LTR            5' LTR (truncated) (across the origin): truncated 5' long terminal repeat (LTR) from HIV-1
>Addgene plasmid #154197 | CaTCH Dual-sgRNA_sgBC2-A_sgBC2-C | addgene full sequence | sequence record 308682 | Addgene NGS Result
CCTCAGACCCTTTTAGTCAGTGTGGAAAATCTCTAGCAGTGGCGCCCGAACAGGGACTTGAAAGCGAAAG
GGAAACCAGAGGAGCTCTCTCGACGCAGGACTCGGCTTGCTGAAGCGCGCACGGCAAGAGGCGAGGGGCG
GCGACTGGTGAGTACGCCAAAAATTTTGACTAGCGGAGGCTAGAAGGAGAGAGATGGGTGCGAGAGCGTC
AGTATTAAGCGGGGGAGAATTAGATCGCGATGGGAAAAAATTCGGTTAAGGCCAGGGGGAAAGAAAAAAT
ATAAATTAAAACATATAGTATGGGCAAGCAGGGAGCTAGAACGATTCGCAGTTAATCCTGGCCTGTTAGA
AACATCAGAAGGCTGTAGACAAATACTGGGACAGCTACAACCATCCCTTCAGACAGGATCAGAAGAACTT
AGATCATTATATAATACAGTAGCAACCCTCTATTGTGTGCATCAAAGGATAGAGATAAAAGACACCAAGG
AAGCTTTAGACAAGATAGAGGAAGAGCAAAACAAAAGTAAGACCACCGCACAGCAAGCGGCCGCTGATCT
TCAGACCTGGAGGAGGAGATATGAGGGACAATTGGAGAAGTGAATTATATAAATATAAAGTAGTAAAAAT
TGAACCATTAGGAGTAGCACCCACCAAGGCAAAGAGAAGAGTGGTGCAGAGAGAAAAAAGAGCAGTGGGA
ATAGGAGCTTTGTTCCTTGGGTTCTTGGGAGCAGCAGGAAGCACTATGGGCGCAGCGTCAATGACGCTGA
CGGTACAGGCCAGACAATTATTGTCTGGTATAGTGCAGCAGCAGAACAATTTGCTGAGGGCTATTGAGGC
GCAACAGCATCTGTTGCAACTCACAGTCTGGGGCATCAAGCAGCTCCAGGCAAGAATCCTGGCTGTGGAA
AGATACCTAAAGGATCAACAGCTCCTGGGGATTTGGGGTTGCTCTGGAAAACTCATTTGCACCACTGCTG
TGCCTTGGAATGCTAGTTGGAGTAATAAATCTCTGGAACAGATTTGGAATCACACGACCTGGATGGAGTG
GGACAGAGAAATTAACAATTACACAAGCTTAATACACTCCTTAATTGAAGAATCGCAAAACCAGCAAGAA
AAGAATGAACAAGAATTATTGGAATTAGATAAATGGGCAAGTTTGTGGAATTGGTTTAACATAACAAATT
GGCTGTGGTATATAAAATTATTCATAATGATAGTAGGAGGCTTGGTAGGTTTAAGAATAGTTTTTGCTGT
ACTTTCTATAGTGAATAGAGTTAGGCAGGGATATTCACCATTATCGTTTCAGACCCACCTCCCAACCCCG
AGGGGACCCAGAGAGGGCCTATTTCCCATGATTCCTTCATATTTGCATATACGATACAAGGCTGTTAGAG
AGATAATTAGAATTAATTTGACTGTAAACACAAAGATATTAGTACAAAATACGTGACGTAGAAAGTAATA
ATTTCTTGGGTAGTTTGCAGTTTTAAAATTATGTTTTAAAATGGACTATCATATGCTTACCGTAACTTGA
AAGTATTTCGATTTCTTGGCTTTATATATCTTGTGGAAAGGACGAAACACCGTAGGAAACTTCAAATACC
AGTTTAAGAGCTATGCTGGAAACAGCATAGCAAGTTTAAATAAGGCTAGTCCGTTATCAACTTGAAAAAG
TGGCACCGAGTCGGTGCTTTTTTTGAATTCTAGATCTTGAGAACTTTGTCTCACCTGCTGCTGGGACCAA
GCTAATTATAAAGCCACCCCGAGGGGACCCAGAGATCCGACGCCGCCATCTCTAGGCCCGCGCCGGCCCC
CTCGCACAGACTTGTGGGAGAAGCTCGGCTACTCCCCTGCCCCGGTTAATTTGCATATAATATTTCCTAG
TAACTATAGAGGCTTAATGTGCGATAAAAGACAGATAATCTGTTCTTTTTAATACTAGCTACATTTTACA
TGATAGGCTTGGATTTCTATAAGAGATACAAATACTAAATTATTATTTTAAAAAACAGCACAAAAGGAAA
CTCACCCTAACTGTAAAGTAATTGTGTGTTTTGAGACTATAAATATCCCTTGGAGAAAAGCCTTGTTTGA
GGTCTGGAATATCAGCCGTTTAAGAGCTATGCTGGAAACAGCATAGCAAGTTTAAATAAGGCTAGTCCGT
TATCAACTTGAAAAAGTGGCACCGAGTCGGTGCTTTTTTTGAATTCTAGATCTTGAGACAAATGGCAGTA
TTCATCCACAATTTTAAAAGAAAAGGGGGGATTGGGGGGTACAGTGCAGGGGAAAGAATAGTAGACATAA
TAGCAACAGACATACAAACTAAAGAATTACAAAAACAAATTACAAAAATTCAAAATTTTCGGGTTTATTA
CAGGGACAGCAGAGATCCACTTTGGCGCCGGCTCGAGTGGCTCCGGTGCCCGTCAGTGGGCAGAGCGCAC
ATCGCCCACAGTCCCCGAGAAGTTGGGGGGAGGGGTCGGCAATTGAACCGGTGCCTAGAGAAGGTGGCGC
GGGGTAAACTGGGAAAGTGATGTCGTGTACTGGCTCCGCCTTTTTCCCGAGGGTGGGGGAGAACCGTATA
TAAGTGCAGTAGTCGCCGTGAACGTTCTTTTTCGCAACGGGTTTGCCGCCAGAACACAGGTGTCGTGACG
CGGCCACCATGAACCCAGCCATCAGCGTCGCTCTCCTGCTCTCAGTCTTGCAGGTGTCCCGAGGGCAGAA
GGTGACCAGCCTGACAGCCTGCCTGGTGAACCAAAACCTTCGCCTGGACTGCCGCCATGAGAATAACACC
AAGGATAACTCCATCCAGCATGAGTTCAGCCTGACCCGAGAGAAGAGGAAGCACGTGCTCTCAGGCACCC
TCGGGATACCCGAGCACACGTACCGCTCCCGCGTCACCCTCTCCAACCAGCCCTATATCAAGGTCCTTAC
CCTAGCCAACTTCACCACCAAGGATGAGGGCGACTACTTTTGTGAGCTTCGAGTCTCGGGCGCGAATCCC
ATGAGCTCCAACAAAAGTATCAGTGTGTATAGAGACAAACTGGTCAAGTGTGGCGGCATAAGCCTGCTGG
TTCAGAACACATCCTGGATGCTGCTGCTGCTGCTTTCCCTCTCCCTCCTCCAAGCCCTGGACTTCATTTC
TCTGGGCAGCGGCGCCACCAACTTCAGCCTGCTGAAGCAGGCCGGCGACGTGGAGGAGAACCCCGGCCCC
ATGATTGAACAAGATGGATTGCACGCAGGTTCTCCGGCCGCTTGGGTGGAGAGGCTATTCGGCTATGACT
GGGCACAACAGACAATCGGCTGCTCTGATGCCGCCGTGTTCCGGCTGTCAGCGCAGGGGCGCCCGGTTCT
TTTTGTCAAGACCGACCTGTCCGGTGCCCTGAATGAACTGCAGGACGAGGCAGCGCGGCTATCGTGGCTG
GCCACGACGGGCGTTCCTTGCGCAGCTGTGCTCGACGTTGTCACTGAAGCGGGAAGGGACTGGCTGCTAT
TGGGCGAAGTGCCGGGGCAGGATCTCCTGTCATCTCACCTTGCTCCTGCCGAGAAAGTATCCATCATGGC
TGATGCAATGCGGCGGCTGCATACGCTTGATCCGGCTACCTGCCCATTCGACCACCAAGCGAAACATCGC
ATCGAGCGAGCACGTACTCGGATGGAAGCCGGTCTTGTCGATCAGGATGATCTGGACGAAGAGCATCAGG
GGCTCGCGCCAGCCGAACTGTTCGCCAGGCTCAAGGCGCGCATGCCCGACGGCGAGGATCTCGTCGTGAC
CCATGGCGATGCCTGCTTGCCGAATATCATGGTGGAAAATGGCCGCTTTTCTGGATTCATCGACTGTGGC
CGGCTGGGTGTGGCGGACCGCTATCAGGACATAGCGTTGGCTACCCGTGATATTGCTGAAGAGCTTGGCG
GCGAATGGGCTGACCGCTTCCTCGTGCTTTACGGTATCGCCGCTCCCGATTCGCAGCGCATCGCCTTCTA
TCGCCTTCTTGACGAGTTCTTCTGATTAAGTCGACAATCAACCTCTGGATTACAAAATTTGTGAAAGATT
GACTGGTATTCTTAACTATGTTGCTCCTTTTACGCTATGTGGATACGCTGCTTTAATGCCTTTGTATCAT
GCTATTGCTTCCCGTATGGCTTTCATTTTCTCCTCCTTGTATAAATCCTGGTTGCTGTCTCTTTATGAGG
AGTTGTGGCCCGTTGTCAGGCAACGTGGCGTGGTGTGCACTGTGTTTGCTGACGCAACCCCCACTGGTTG
GGGCATTGCCACCACCTGTCAGCTCCTTTCCGGGACTTTCGCTTTCCCCCTCCCTATTGCCACGGCGGAA
CTCATCGCCGCCTGCCTTGCCCGCTGCTGGACAGGGGCTCGGCTGTTGGGCACTGACAATTCCGTGGTGT
TGTCGGGGAAATCATCGTCCTTTCCTTGGCTGCTCGCCTGTGTTGCCACCTGGATTCTGCGCGGGACGTC
CTTCTGCTACGTCCCTTCGGCCCTCAATCCAGCGGACCTTCCTTCCCGCGGCCTGCTGCCGGCTCTGCGG
CCTCTTCCGCGTCTTCGCCTTCGCCCTCAGACGAGTCGGATCTCCCTTTGGGCCGCCTCCCCGCGTCGAC
TTTAAGACCAATGACTTACAAGGCAGCTGTAGATCTTAGCCACTTTTTAAAAGAAAAGGGGGGACTGGAA
GGGCTAATTCACTCCCAACGAAGACAAGATCTGCTTTTTGCTTGTACTGGGTCTCTCTGGTTAGACCAGA
TCTGAGCCTGGGAGCTCTCTGGCTAACTAGGGAACCCACTGCTTAAGCCTCAATAAAGCTTGCCTTGAGT
GCTTCAAGTAGTGTGTGCCCGTCTGTTGTGTGACTCTGGTAACTAGAGATCCCTCAGACCCTTTTAGTCA
GTGTGGAAAATCTCTAGCAGTACGTATAGTAGTTCATGTCATCTTATTATTCAGTATTTATAACTTGCAA
AGAAATGAATATCAGAGAGTGAGAGGAACTTGTTTATTGCAGCTTATAATGGTTACAAATAAAGCAATAG
CATCACAAATTTCACAAATAAAGCATTTTTTTCACTGCATTCTAGTTGTGGTTTGTCCAAACTCATCAAT
GTATCTTATCATGTCTGGCTCTAGCTATCCCGCCCCTAACTCCGCCCATCCCGCCCCTAACTCCGCCCAG
TTCCGCCCATTCTCCGCCCCATGGCTGACTAATTTTTTTTATTTATGCAGAGGCCGAGGCCGCCTCGGCC
TCTGAGCTATTCCAGAAGTAGTGAGGAGGCTTTTTTGGAGGCCTAGGGACGTACCCAATTCGCCCTATAG
TGAGTCGTATTACGCGCGCTCACTGGCCGTCGTTTTACAACGTCGTGACTGGGAAAACCCTGGCGTTACC
CAACTTAATCGCCTTGCAGCACATCCCCCTTTCGCCAGCTGGCGTAATAGCGAAGAGGCCCGCACCGATC
GCCCTTCCCAACAGTTGCGCAGCCTGAATGGCGAATGGG
[124 nt withheld, positions 5500-5623]
C
[91 nt withheld, positions 5625-5715]
A
[49 nt withheld, positions 5717-5765]
CCTTTGACGTTGGAGTCCACGTTCTTT
[37 nt withheld, positions 5793-5829]
ACCCTATCTCGGTCTATTCTTTTGATTTATAAGGGATTTTGCCGATTTCGGCCTATTGGTTAAAAAATGA
GCTGATTTAACAAAAATTTAACGCGAATTTTAACAAAATATTAACGCTTACAATTTAGGTGGCACTTTTC
GGGGAAATGTGCGCGGAACCCCTATTTGTTTATTTTTCTAAATACATTCAAATATGTATCCGCTCATGAG
ACAATAACCCTGATAAATGCTTCAATAATATTGAAAAAGGAAGAGTATGAGTATTCAACATTTCCGTGTC
GCCCTTATTCCCTTTTTTGCGGCATTTTGCCTTCCTGTTTTTGCTCACCCAGAAACGCTGGTGAAAGTAA
AAGATGCTGAAGATCAGTTGGGTGCACGAGTGGGTTACATCGAACTGGATCTCAACAGCGGTAAGATCCT
TGAGAGTTTTCGCCCCGAAGAACGTTTTCCAATGATGAGCACTTTTAAAGTTCTGCTATGTGGCGCGGTA
TTATCCCGTATTGACGCCGGGCAAGAGCAACTCGGTCGCCGCATACACTATTCTCAGAATGACTTGGTTG
AGTACTCACCAGTCACAGAAAAGCATCTTACGGATGGCATGACAGTAAGAGAATTATGCAGTGCTGCCAT
AACCATGAGTGATAACACTGCGGCCAACTTACTTCTGACAACGATCGGAGGACCGAAGGAGCTAACCGCT
TTTTTGCACAACATGGGGGATCATGTAACTCGCCTTGATCGTTGGGAACCGGAGCTGAATGAAGCCATAC
CAAACGACGAGCGTGACACCACGATGCCTGTAGCAATGGCAACAACGTTGCGCAAACTATTAACTGGCGA
ACTACTTACTCTAGCTTCCCGGCAACAATTAATAGACTGGATGGAGGCGGATAAAGTTGCAGGACCACTT
CTGCGCTCGGCCCTTCCGGCTGGCTGGTTTATTGCTGATAAATCTGGAGCCGGTGAGCGTGGGTCTCGCG
GTATCATTGCAGCACTGGGGCCAGATGGTAAGCCCTCCCGTATCGTAGTTATCTACACGACGGGGAGTCA
GGCAACTATGGATGAACGAAATAGACAGATCGCTGAGATAGGTGCCTCACTGATTAAGCATTGGTAACTG
TCAGACCAAGTTTACTCATATATACTTTAGATTGATTTAAAACTTCATTTTTAATTTAAAAGGATCTAGG
TGAAGATCCTTTTTGATAATCTCATGACCAAAATCCCTTAACGTGAGTTTTCGTTCCACTGAGCGTCAGA
CCCCGTAGAAAAGATCAAAGGATCTTCTTGAGATCCTTTTTTTCTGCGCGTAATCTGCTGCTTGCAAACA
AAAAAACCACCGCTACCAGCGGTGGTTTGTTTGCCGGATCAAGAGCTACCAACTCTTTTTCCGAAGGTAA
CTGGCTTCAGCAGAGCGCAGATACCAAATACTGTTCTTCTAGTGTAGCCGTAGTTAGGCCACCACTTCAA
GAACTCTGTAGCACCGCCTACATACCTCGCTCTGCTAATCCTGTTACCAGTGGCTGCTGCCAGTGGCGAT
AAGTCGTGTCTTACCGGGTTGGACTCAAGACGATAGTTACCGGATAAGGCGCAGCGGTCGGGCTGAACGG
GGGGTTCGTGCACACAGCCCAGCTTGGAGCGAACGACCTACACCGAACTGAGATACCTACAGCGTGAGCT
ATGAGAAAGCGCCACGCTTCCCGAAGGGAGAAAGGCGGACAGGTATCCGGTAAGCGGCAGGGTCGGAACA
GGAGAGCGCACGAGGGAGCTTCCAGGGGGAAACGCCTGGTATCTTTATAGTCCTGTCGGGTTTCGCCACC
TCTGACTTGAGCGTCGATTTTTGTGATGCTCGTCAGGGGGGCGGAGCCTATGGAAAAACGCCAGCAACGC
GGCCTTTTTACGGTTCCTGGCCTTTTGCTGGCCTTTTGCTCACATGTTCTTTCCTGCGTTATCCCCTGAT
TCTGTGGATAACCGTATTACCGCCTTTGAGTGAGCTGATACCGCTCGCCGCAGCCGAACGACCGAGCGCA
GCGAGTCAGTGAGCGAGGAAGCGGAAGAGCGCCCAATACGCAAACCGCCTCTCCCCGCGCGTTGGCCGAT
TCATTAATGCAGCTGGCACGACAGGTTTCCCGACTGGAAAGCGGGCAGTGAGCGCAACGCAATTAATGTG
AGTTAGCTCACTCATTAGGCACCCCAGGCTTTACACTTTATGCTTCCGGCTCGTATGTTGTGTGGAATTG
TGAGCGGATAACAATTTCACACAGGAAACAGCTATGACCATGATTACGCCAAGCGCGCAATTAACCCTCA
CTAAAGGGAACAAAAGCTGGAGCTGCAAGCTTAATGTAGTCTTATGCAATACTCTTGTAGTCTTGCAACA
TGGTAACGATGAGTTAGCAACATGCCTTACAAGGAGAGAAAAAGCACCGTGCATGCCGATTGGTGGAAGT
AAGGTGGTACGATCGTGCCTTATTAGGAAGGCAACAGACGGGTCTGACATGGATTGGACGAACCACTGAA
TTGCCGCATTGCAGAGATATTGTATTTAAGTGCCTAGCTCGATACATAAACGGGTCTCTCTGGTTAGACC
AGATCTGAGCCTGGGAGCTCTCTGGCTAACTAGGGAACCCACTGCTTAAGCCTCAATAAAGCTTGCCTTG
AGTGCTTCAAGTAGTGTGTGCCCGTCTGTTGTGTGACTCTGGTAACTAGAGATC
