>Addgene plasmid #154197 | CaTCH Dual-sgRNA_sgBC2-A_sgBC2-C | depositor partial sequence | sequence record 298341 | Thy1.1
ATGAACCCAGCCATCAGCGTCGCTCTCCTGCTCTCAGTCTTGCAGGTGTCCCGAGGGCAGAAGGTGACCA
GCCTGACAGCCTGCCTGGTGAACCAAAACCTTCGCCTGGACTGCCGCCATGAGAATAACACCAAGGATAA
CTCCATCCAGCATGAGTTCAGCCTGACCCGAGAGAAGAGGAAGCACGTGCTCTCAGGCACCCTCGGGATA
CCCGAGCACACGTACCGCTCCCGCGTCACCCTCTCCAACCAGCCCTATATCAAGGTCCTTACCCTAGCCA
ACTTCACCACCAAGGATGAGGGCGACTACTTTTGTGAGCTTCGAGTCTCGGGCGCGAATCCCATGAGCTC
CAACAAAAGTATCAGTGTGTATAGAGACAAACTGGTCAAGTGTGGCGGCATAAGCCTGCTGGTTCAGAAC
ACATCCTGGATGCTGCTGCTGCTGCTTTCCCTCTCCCTCCTCCAAGCCCTGGACTTCATTTCTCTG
