>Addgene plasmid #154197 | CaTCH Dual-sgRNA_sgBC2-A_sgBC2-C | depositor partial sequence | sequence record 298342 | Neomycin
ATGATTGAACAAGATGGATTGCACGCAGGTTCTCCGGCCGCTTGGGTGGAGAGGCTATTCGGCTATGACT
GGGCACAACAGACAATCGGCTGCTCTGATGCCGCCGTGTTCCGGCTGTCAGCGCAGGGGCGCCCGGTTCT
TTTTGTCAAGACCGACCTGTCCGGTGCCCTGAATGAACTGCAAGACGAGGCAGCGCGGCTATCGTGGCTG
GCCACGACGGGCGTTCCTTGCGCAGCTGTGCTCGACGTTGTCACTGAAGCGGGAAGGGACTGGCTGCTAT
TGGGCGAAGTGCCGGGGCAGGATCTCCTGTCATCTCACCTTGCTCCTGCCGAGAAAGTATCCATCATGGC
TGATGCAATGCGGCGGCTGCATACGCTTGATCCGGCTACCTGCCCATTCGACCACCAAGCGAAACATCGC
ATCGAGCGAGCACGTACTCGGATGGAAGCCGGTCTTGTCGATCAGGATGATCTGGACGAAGAGCATCAGG
GGCTCGCGCCAGCCGAACTGTTCGCCAGGCTCAAGGCGAGCATGCCCGACGGCGAGGATCTCGTCGTGAC
CCATGGCGATGCCTGCTTGCCGAATATCATGGTGGAAAATGGCCGCTTTTCTGGATTCATCGACTGTGGC
CGGCTGGGTGTGGCGGACCGCTATCAGGACATAGCGTTGGCTACCCGTGATATTGCTGAAGAGCTTGGCG
GCGAATGGGCTGACCGCTTCCTCGTGCTTTACGGTATCGCCGCTCCCGATTCGCAGCGCATCGCCTTCTA
TCGCCTTCTTGACGAGTTCTTCTGA
